Addgene plasmid #18968: pcDNA4-hB90
Depositing lab: Mariano Viapiano. Depositing organization: Ohio State University. Publication: The proteoglycan brevican binds to fibronectin after proteolytic cleavage and promotes glioma cell motility. Hu B, Kong LL, Matthews RT, Viapiano MS. J Biol Chem. 2008 Sep 5;283(36):24848-59. doi: 10.1074/jbc.M801433200. Epub 2008 Jul 7. PubMed 18611854.
Backbone
  Vector backbone: pcDNA3.1+
  Backbone manufacturer: Invitrogen
  Backbone size w/o insert (bp): 5500
  Vector type: Mammalian Expression
  Selectable markers: Neomycin (select with G418)
Growth in bacteria
  Bacterial resistance: Ampicillin, 100 μg/mL
  Growth temperature: 37°C
  Growth strain: DH5alpha
  Copy number: High Copy
Gene/Insert
  Gene/Insert name: Brevican C-terminus (alt names: BCAN; CSPG7; BEHAB)
  Species: H. sapiens (human)
  Insert size (bp): 2200
  Mutation: Human brevican signal peptide aa 1-23 followed by C-terminus aa 401-911. Signal peptide between BamHI-EcoRI, C-terminus between EcoRI-NotI (EcoRI site adds two extra aa)
  Entrez Gene: BCAN (a.k.a. BEHAB, CSPG7)
  Cloning method: Restriction Enzyme; 5′ cloning site Bam HI (not destroyed); 3′ cloning site Not I (not destroyed)
  Sequencing primers: 5′ T7
Resource information
  A portion of this plasmid was derived from a plasmid made by: Original clone MGC BC010571 purchased from Invitrogen
Terms and licenses: Academic/Nonprofit Terms; Industry Terms: Not Available to Industry
How to cite: pcDNA4-hB90 was a gift from Mariano Viapiano (Addgene plasmid # 18968 ; http://n2t.net/addgene:18968 ; RRID:Addgene_18968)
