[The description below was written by a language model from this plasmid's Addgene catalogue record.]
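Description:
pcDNA4-hB90 is a mammalian expression plasmid that produces a secreted C-terminal fragment of human brevican (BCAN, also known as BEHAB or CSPG7), a chondroitin sulfate proteoglycan of the nervous system. Although the name suggests a pcDNA4 vector, the record lists the backbone as Invitrogen's pcDNA3.1+ (about 5.5 kb), with neomycin resistance for G418 selection of transfected mammalian cells. That marker fits pcDNA3.1 rather than pcDNA4, so the name and catalogue fields do not fully agree. In bacteria the plasmid is maintained at high copy under ampicillin selection. No feature table is provided and the promoter is not stated explicitly. pcDNA3.1-type vectors normally drive the insert from the CMV immediate-early promoter, and the listed T7 sequencing primer is consistent with the T7 site that lies upstream of the polylinker in these vectors.

The insert, recorded as roughly 2.2 kb, is a two-part fusion derived from a commercially obtained human MGC cDNA clone. The native brevican signal peptide (residues 1–23) sits between BamHI and EcoRI, followed by the C-terminal portion of the protein (residues 401–911) between EcoRI and NotI. The EcoRI junction contributes two extra amino acids, and both outer cloning sites remain intact. Joining the signal peptide directly to the C-terminal region directs the truncated protein into the secretory pathway without the N-terminal domain. No epitope tag is recorded. The associated publication concerns proteolytic cleavage of brevican, its binding to fibronectin and its promotion of glioma cell motility, so the construct is presumably used to express the C-terminal cleavage product on its own and assess its contribution to these effects.
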