>Addgene plasmid #18968 | pcDNA4-hB90 | addgene partial sequence | sequence record 24822 | CMV-F 5'-CGCAAATGGGCGGTAGGCGTG-3'
CGTGGGGNNTTAGCAGAGCTCTCTGGCTACTAGAGAACCCACTGCTTACTGGCTTATCGAAATTAATACG
ACTCACTATAGGGAGACCCAAGCTGGCTAGCGTTTAAACTTAAGCTTGGTACCGAGCTCGGATCCATGGC
CCAGCTGTTCCTGCCCCTGCTGGCAGCCCTGGTCCTGGCCCAGGCTCCTGCAGCTTTAGCAGAATTCTCC
CGTGGGGCCATCTACTCCATCCCCATCATGGAGGACGGAGGAGGTGGAAGCTCCACTCCAGAAGACCCAG
CAGAGGCCCCTAGGACGCTCCTAGAATTTGAAACACAATCCATGGTACCGCCCACGGGGTTCTCAGAAGA
GGAAGGTAAGGCATTGGAGGAAGAAGAGAAATATGAAGATGAAGAAGAGAAAGAGGAGGAAGAAGAAGAG
GAGGAGGTGGAGGATGAGGCTCTGTGGGCATGGCCCAGCGAGCTCAGCAGCCCGGGCCCTGAGGCCTCTC
TCCCCACTGAGCCAGCAGCCCAGGAGAAGTCACTCTCCCAGGCGCCAGCAAGGGCAGTCCTGCAGCCTGG
TGCATCACCACTTCCTGATGGAGAGTCAGAAGCTTCCAGGCCTCCAAGGGTCCATGGACCACCTACTGAG
ACTCTGCCCACTCCCAGGGAGAGGAACCTAGCATCCCCATCACCTTCCACTCTGGTTGAGGCAAGAGAGG
TGGGGGAGGCAACTGGTGGTCCTGAGCTATCTGGGGTCCCTCGAGGAGAGAGCGAGGAGACAGGAAGCTC
CGAGGGGCCCNTTCCCTGNTNCAGCCCACGGGCCCTGAGGTACAGGAACTGGAGCC
